>Addgene plasmid #45466 | pNLS-iRFP670 | depositor full sequence | sequence record 63504 | pNLS-iRFP670 sequence 4991 bps
TAGTTATTAATAGTAATCAATTACGGGGTCATTAGTTCATAGCCCATATATGGAGTTCCGCGTTACATAA
CTTACGGTAAATGGCCCGCCTGGCTGACCGCCCAACGACCCCCGCCCATTGACGTCAATAATGACGTATG
TTCCCATAGTAACGCCAATAGGGACTTTCCATTGACGTCAATGGGTGGAGTATTTACGGTAAACTGCCCA
CTTGGCAGTACATCAAGTGTATCATATGCCAAGTACGCCCCCTATTGACGTCAATGACGGTAAATGGCCC
GCCTGGCATTATGCCCAGTACATGACCTTATGGGACTTTCCTACTTGGCAGTACATCTACGTATTAGTCA
TCGCTATTACCATGGTGATGCGGTTTTGGCAGTACATCAATGGGCGTGGATAGCGGTTTGACTCACGGGG
ATTTCCAAGTCTCCACCCCATTGACGTCAATGGGAGTTTGTTTTGGCACCAAAATCAACGGGACTTTCCA
AAATGTCGTAACAACTCCGCCCCATTGACGCAAATGGGCGGTAGGCGTGTACGGTGGGAGGTCTATATAA
GCAGAGCTGGTTTAGTGAACCGTCAGATCCGCTAGCGCTACCGGACTCAGATCTCGAGCTCAAGCTTCGA
ATTCGCCACCATGTCGCGGAGGCGGCACAGCTACGAGAACGATGGTGGACAACCTCACAAAAGGAGGAAG
ACGTCTCCACCGGTCGCCACCATGGCGCGTAAGGTCGATCTCACCTCCTGCGATCGCGAGCCGATCCACA
TCCCCGGCAGCATTCAGCCGTGCGGCTGCCTGCTAGCCTGCGACGCGCAGGCGGTGCGGATCACGCGCAT
TACGGAAAATGCCGGCGCGTTCTTTGGACGCGAAACTCCGCGGGTCGGTGAGCTACTCGCCGATTACTTC
GGCGAGACCGAAGCCCATGCGCTGCGCAACGCACTGGCGCAGTCCTCCGATCCAAAGCGACCGGCGCTGA
TCTTCGGTTGGCGCGACGGCCTGACCGGCCGCACCTTCGACATCTCACTGCATCGCCATGACGGTACATC
GATCATCGAGTTCGAGCCTGCGGCGGCCGAACAGGCCGACAATCCGCTGCGGCTGACGCGGCAGATCATC
GCGCGCACCAAAGAACTGAAGTCGCTCGAAGAGATGGCCGCACGGGTGCCGCGCTATCTGCAGGCGATGC
TCGGCTATCACCGCGTGATGTTGTACCGCTTCGCGGACGACGGCTCCGGGATGGTGATCGGCGAGGCGAA
GCGCAGCGACCTCGAGAGCTTTCTCGGTCAGCACTTTCCGGCGTCGCTGGTCCCGCAGCAGGCGCGGCTA
CTGTACTTGAAGAACGCGATCCGCGTGGTCTCGGATTCGCGCGGCATCAGCAGCCGGATCGTGCCCGAGC
ACGACGCCTCCGGCGCCGCGCTCGATCTGTCGTTCGCGCACCTGCGCAGCATCTCGCCCTGCCATCTCGA
ATTTCTGCGGAACATGGGCGTCAGCGCCTCGATGTCGCTGTCGATCATCATTGACGGCACGCTATGGGGA
TTGATCATCTGTCATCATTACGAGCCGCGTGCCGTGCCGATGGCGCAGCGCGTCGCGGCCGAAATGTTCG
CCGACTTCTTATCGCTGCACTTCACCGCCGCCCACCACCAACGCTAAGCGGCCGCGACTCTAGATCATAA
TCAGCCATACCACATTTGTAGAGGTTTTACTTGCTTTAAAAAACCTCCCACACCTCCCCCTGAACCTGAA
ACATAAAATGAATGCAATTGTTGTTGTTAACTTGTTTATTGCAGCTTATAATGGTTACAAATAAAGCAAT
AGCATCACAAATTTCACAAATAAAGCATTTTTTTCACTGCATTCTAGTTGTGGTTTGTCCAAACTCATCA
ATGTATCTTAAGGCGTAAATTGTAAGCGTTAATATTTTGTTAAAATTCGCGTTAAATTTTTGTTAAATCA
GCTCATTTTTTAACCAATAGGCCGAAATCGGCAAAATCCCTTATAAATCAAAAGAATAGACCGAGATAGG
GT
[37 nt withheld, positions 2033-2069]
AAAGAACGTGGACTCCAACGTCAAAGG
[49 nt withheld, positions 2097-2145]
T
[91 nt withheld, positions 2147-2237]
G
[124 nt withheld, positions 2239-2362]
CAGGTGGCACTTTTCGGGGAAATGTGCGCGGAACCCCTATTTGTTTATTTTTCTAAATACATTCAAATAT
GTATCCGCTCATGAGACAATAACCCTGATAAATGCTTCAATAATATTGAAAAAGGAAGAGTCCTGAGGCG
GAAAGAACCAGCTGTGGAATGTGTGTCAGTTAGGGTGTGGAAAGTCCCCAGGCTCCCCAGCAGGCAGAAG
TATGCAAAGCATGCATCTCAATTAGTCAGCAACCAGGTGTGGAAAGTCCCCAGGCTCCCCAGCAGGCAGA
AGTATGCAAAGCATGCATCTCAATTAGTCAGCAACCATAGTCCCGCCCCTAACTCCGCCCATCCCGCCCC
TAACTCCGCCCAGTTCCGCCCATTCTCCGCCCCATGGCTGACTAATTTTTTTTATTTATGCAGAGGCCGA
GGCCGCCTCGGCCTCTGAGCTATTCCAGAAGTAGTGAGGAGGCTTTTTTGGAGGCCTAGGCTTTTGCAAA
GATCGATCAAGAGACAGGATGAGGATCGTTTCGCATGATTGAACAAGATGGATTGCACGCAGGTTCTCCG
GCCGCTTGGGTGGAGAGGCTATTCGGCTATGACTGGGCACAACAGACAATCGGCTGCTCTGATGCCGCCG
TGTTCCGGCTGTCAGCGCAGGGGCGCCCGGTTCTTTTTGTCAAGACCGACCTGTCCGGTGCCCTGAATGA
ACTGCAAGACGAGGCAGCGCGGCTATCGTGGCTGGCCACGACGGGCGTTCCTTGCGCAGCTGTGCTCGAC
GTTGTCACTGAAGCGGGAAGGGACTGGCTGCTATTGGGCGAAGTGCCGGGGCAGGATCTCCTGTCATCTC
ACCTTGCTCCTGCCGAGAAAGTATCCATCATGGCTGATGCAATGCGGCGGCTGCATACGCTTGATCCGGC
TACCTGCCCATTCGACCACCAAGCGAAACATCGCATCGAGCGAGCACGTACTCGGATGGAAGCCGGTCTT
GTCGATCAGGATGATCTGGACGAAGAGCATCAGGGGCTCGCGCCAGCCGAACTGTTCGCCAGGCTCAAGG
CGAGCATGCCCGACGGCGAGGATCTCGTCGTGACCCATGGCGATGCCTGCTTGCCGAATATCATGGTGGA
AAATGGCCGCTTTTCTGGATTCATCGACTGTGGCCGGCTGGGTGTGGCGGACCGCTATCAGGACATAGCG
TTGGCTACCCGTGATATTGCTGAAGAGCTTGGCGGCGAATGGGCTGACCGCTTCCTCGTGCTTTACGGTA
TCGCCGCTCCCGATTCGCAGCGCATCGCCTTCTATCGCCTTCTTGACGAGTTCTTCTGAGCGGGACTCTG
GGGTTCGAAATGACCGACCAAGCGACGCCCAACCTGCCATCACGAGATTTCGATTCCACCGCCGCCTTCT
ATGAAAGGTTGGGCTTCGGAATCGTTTTCCGGGACGCCGGCTGGATGATCCTCCAGCGCGGGGATCTCAT
GCTGGAGTTCTTCGCCCACCCTAGGGGGAGGCTAACTGAAACACGGAAGGAGACAATACCGGAAGGAACC
CGCGCTATGACGGCAATAAAAAGACAGAATAAAACGCACGGTGTTGGGTCGTTTGTTCATAAACGCGGGG
TTCGGTCCCAGGGCTGGCACTCTGTCGATACCCCACCGAGACCCCATTGGGGCCAATACGCCCGCGTTTC
TTCCTTTTCCCCACCCCACCCCCCAAGTTCGGGTGAAGGCCCAGGGCTCGCAGCCAACGTCGGGGCGGCA
GGCCCTGCCATAGCCTCAGGTTACTCATATATACTTTAGATTGATTTAAAACTTCATTTTTAATTTAAAA
GGATCTAGGTGAAGATCCTTTTTGATAATCTCATGACCAAAATCCCTTAACGTGAGTTTTCGTTCCACTG
AGCGTCAGACCCCGTAGAAAAGATCAAAGGATCTTCTTGAGATCCTTTTTTTCTGCGCGTAATCTGCTGC
TTGCAAACAAAAAAACCACCGCTACCAGCGGTGGTTTGTTTGCCGGATCAAGAGCTACCAACTCTTTTTC
CGAAGGTAACTGGCTTCAGCAGAGCGCAGATACCAAATACTGTCCTTCTAGTGTAGCCGTAGTTAGGCCA
CCACTTCAAGAACTCTGTAGCACCGCCTACATACCTCGCTCTGCTAATCCTGTTACCAGTGGCTGCTGCC
AGTGGCGATAAGTCGTGTCTTACCGGGTTGGACTCAAGACGATAGTTACCGGATAAGGCGCAGCGGTCGG
GCTGAACGGGGGGTTCGTGCACACAGCCCAGCTTGGAGCGAACGACCTACACCGAACTGAGATACCTACA
GCGTGAGCTATGAGAAAGCGCCACGCTTCCCGAAGGGAGAAAGGCGGACAGGTATCCGGTAAGCGGCAGG
GTCGGAACAGGAGAGCGCACGAGGGAGCTTCCAGGGGGAAACGCCTGGTATCTTTATAGTCCTGTCGGGT
TTCGCCACCTCTGACTTGAGCGTCGATTTTTGTGATGCTCGTCAGGGGGGCGGAGCCTATGGAAAAACGC
CAGCAACGCGGCCTTTTTACGGTTCCTGGCCTTTTGCTGGCCTTTTGCTCACATGTTCTTTCCTGCGTTA
TCCCCTGATTCTGTGGATAACCGTATTACCGCCATGCAT
Features (pLannotate 1.2.2; 14 found; start..end, strand, type, name):
     61..364     +  enhancer       CMV enhancer: human cytomegalovirus immediate early enhancer
    365..568     +  promoter       CMV promoter: human cytomegalovirus (CMV) immediate early promoter
    591..634     +  misc_feature   MCS (fragment): multiple cloning site
    722..1657    +  CDS            iRFP670: near-infrared fluorescent protein with an emission peak at 670 nm, engineered from a bacterial phytochrome (Shcherbakova and Verkhusha, 2013) derived from Rhodopseudomonas palustris RpBphP6
   1673..1756    +  CDS            large T antigen (fragment): large T antigen from SV40 (simian virus 40)
   1779..1900    +  polyA_signal   SV40 poly(A) signal: SV40 polyadenylation signal
   1934..2362    -  rep_origin     f1 ori (sequence partly withheld): f1 bacteriophage origin of replication; arrow indicates direction of (+) strand synthesis
   2389..2493    +  promoter       AmpR promoter: bla
   2495..2852    +  promoter       SV40 promoter: SV40 enhancer and early promoter
   2887..3681    +  CDS            NeoR/KanR: aminoglycoside phosphotransferase from Tn5; aph(3')-II (or nptII); confers resistance to neomycin, kanamycin, and G418 (Geneticin®)
   3702..3854    +  CDS            ble (fragment): BLE_KLEPN - Experimental evidence at protein level: Swiss-Prot protein existence level 1. Binding protein with a strong affinity to the bleomycin family of antibiotics. Binds to CL990; an antimitotic-antibiotic compound. From Klebsiella pneumoniae.
   3913..3960    +  polyA_signal   HSV TK poly(A) signal: herpes simplex virus thymidine kinase polyadenylation signal (Cole and Stacy, 1985)
   4051..4067    -  polyA_signal   bGH poly(A) signal (fragment): bovine growth hormone polyadenylation signal
   4289..4877    +  rep_origin     ori: high-copy-number ColE1/pMB1/pBR322/pUC origin of replication
