>Addgene plasmid #45466 | pNLS-iRFP670 | addgene full sequence | sequence record 220446 | Addgene NGS Result
TAGTTATTAATAGTAATCAATTACGGGGTCATTAGTTCATAGCCCATATATGGAGTTCCGCGTTACATAA
CTTACGGTAAATGGCCCGCCTGGCTGACCGCCCAACGACCCCCGCCCATTGACGTCAATAATGACGTATG
TTCCCATAGTAACGCCAATAGGGACTTTCCATTGACGTCAATGGGTGGAGTATTTACGGTAAACTGCCCA
CTTGGCAGTACATCAAGTGTATCATATGCCAAGTACGCCCCCTATTGACGTCAATGACGGTAAATGGCCC
GCCTGGCATTATGCCCAGTACATGACCTTATGGGACTTTCCTACTTGGCAGTACATCTACGTATTAGTCA
TCGCTATTACCATGGTGATGCGGTTTTGGCAGTACATCAATGGGCGTGGATAGCGGTTTGACTCACGGGG
ATTTCCAAGTCTCCACCCCATTGACGTCAATGGGAGTTTGTTTTGGCACCAAAATCAACGGGACTTTCCA
AAATGTCGTAACAACTCCGCCCCATTGACGCAAATGGGCGGTAGGCGTGTACGGTGGGAGGTCTATATAA
GCAGAGCTGGTTTAGTGAACCGTCAGATCCGCTAGCGCTACCGGACTCAGATCTCGAGCTCAAGCTTCGA
ATTCGCCACCATGTCGCGGAGGCGGCACAGCTACGAGAACGATGGTGGACAACCTCACAAAAGGAGGAAG
ACGTCTCCACCGGTCGCCACCATGGCGCGTAAGGTCGATCTCACCTCCTGCGATCGCGAGCCGATCCACA
TCCCCGGCAGCATTCAGCCGTGCGGCTGCCTGCTAGCCTGCGACGCGCAGGCGGTGCGGATCACGCGCAT
TACGGAAAATGCCGGCGCGTTCTTTGGACGCGAAACTCCGCGGGTCGGTGAGCTACTCGCCGATTACTTC
GGCGAGACCGAAGCCCATGCGCTGCGCAACGCACTGGCGCAGTCCTCCGATCCAAAGCGACCGGCGCTGA
TCTTCGGTTGGCGCGACGGCCTGACCGGCCGCACCTTCGACATCTCACTGCATCGCCATGACGGTACATC
GATCATCGAGTTCGAGCCTGCGGCGGCCGAACAGGCCGACAATCCGCTGCGGCTGACGCGGCAGATCATC
GCGCGCACCAAAGAACTGAAGTCGCTCGAAGAGATGGCCGCACGGGTGCCGCGCTATCTGCAGGCGATGC
TCGGCTATCACCGCGTGATGTTGTACCGCTTCGCGGACGACGGCTCCGGGATGGTGATCGGCGAGGCGAA
GCGCAGCGACCTCGAGAGCTTTCTCGGTCAGCACTTTCCGGCGTCGCTGGTCCCGCAGCAGGCGCGGCTA
CTGTACTTGAAGAACGCGATCCGCGTGGTCTCGGATTCGCGCGGCATCAGCAGCCGGATCGTGCCCGAGC
ACGACGCCTCCGGCGCCGCGCTCGATCTGTCGTTCGCGCACCTGCGCAGCATCTCGCCCTGCCATCTCGA
ATTTCTGCGGAACATGGGCGTCAGCGCCTCGATGTCGCTGTCGATCATCATTGACGGCACGCTATGGGGA
TTGATCATCTGTCATCATTACGAGCCGCGTGCCGTGCCGATGGCGCAGCGCGTCGCGGCCGAAATGTTCG
CCGACTTCTTATCGCTGCACTTCACCGCCGCCCACCACCAACGCTAAGCGGCCGCGACTCTAGATCATAA
TCAGCCATACCACATTTGTAGAGGTTTTACTTGCTTTAAAAAACCTCCCACACCTCCCCCTGAACCTGAA
ACATAAAATGAATGCAATTGTTGTTGTTAACTTGTTTATTGCAGCTTATAATGGTTACAAATAAAGCAAT
AGCATCACAAATTTCACAAATAAAGCATTTTTTTCACTGCATTCTAGTTGTGGTTTGTCCAAACTCATCA
ATGTATCTTAAGGCGTAAATTGTAAGCGTTAATATTTTGTTAAAATTCGCGTTAAATTTTTGTTAAATCA
GCTCATTTTTTAACCAATAGGCCGAAATCGGCAAAATCCCTTATAAATCAAAAGAATAGACCGAGATAGG
GT
[37 nt withheld, positions 2033-2069]
AAAGAACGTGGACTCCAACGTCAAAGG
[49 nt withheld, positions 2097-2145]
T
[91 nt withheld, positions 2147-2237]
G
[124 nt withheld, positions 2239-2362]
CAGGTGGCACTTTTCGGGGAAATGTGCGCGGAACCCCTATTTGTTTATTTTTCTAAATACATTCAAATAT
GTATCCGCTCATGAGACAATAACCCTGATAAATGCTTCAATAATATTGAAAAAGGAAGAGTCCTGAGGCG
GAAAGAACCAGCTGTGGAATGTGTGTCAGTTAGGGTGTGGAAAGTCCCCAGGCTCCCCAGCAGGCAGAAG
TATGCAAAGCATGCATCTCAATTAGTCAGCAACCAGGTGTGGAAAGTCCCCAGGCTCCCCAGCAGGCAGA
AGTATGCAAAGCATGCATCTCAATTAGTCAGCAACCATAGTCCCGCCCCTAACTCCGCCCATCCCGCCCC
TAACTCCGCCCAGTTCCGCCCATTCTCCGCCCCATGGCTGACTAATTTTTTTTATTTATGCAGAGGCCGA
GGCCGCCTCGGCCTCTGAGCTATTCCAGAAGTAGTGAGGAGGCTTTTTTGGAGGCCTAGGCTTTTGCAAA
GATCGATCAAGAGACAGGATGAGGATCGTTTCGCATGATTGAACAAGATGGATTGCACGCAGGTTCTCCG
GCCGCTTGGGTGGAGAGGCTATTCGGCTATGACTGGGCACAACAGACAATCGGCTGCTCTGATGCCGCCG
TGTTCCGGCTGTCAGCGCAGGGGCGCCCGGTTCTTTTTGTCAAGACCGACCTGTCCGGTGCCCTGAATGA
ACTGCAAGACGAGGCAGCGCGGCTATCGTGGCTGGCCACGACGGGCGTTCCTTGCGCAGCTGTGCTCGAC
GTTGTCACTGAAGCGGGAAGGGACTGGCTGCTATTGGGCGAAGTGCCGGGGCAGGATCTCCTGTCATCTC
ACCTTGCTCCTGCCGAGAAAGTATCCATCATGGCTGATGCAATGCGGCGGCTGCATACGCTTGATCCGGC
TACCTGCCCATTCGACCACCAAGCGAAACATCGCATCGAGCGAGCACGTACTCGGATGGAAGCCGGTCTT
GTCGATCAGGATGATCTGGACGAAGAGCATCAGGGGCTCGCGCCAGCCGAACTGTTCGCCAGGCTCAAGG
CGAGCATGCCCGACGGCGAGGATCTCGTCGTGACCCATGGCGATGCCTGCTTGCCGAATATCATGGTGGA
AAATGGCCGCTTTTCTGGATTCATCGACTGTGGCCGGCTGGGTGTGGCGGACCGCTATCAGGACATAGCG
TTGGCTACCCGTGATATTGCTGAAGAGCTTGGCGGCGAATGGGCTGACCGCTTCCTCGTGCTTTACGGTA
TCGCCGCTCCCGATTCGCAGCGCATCGCCTTCTATCGCCTTCTTGACGAGTTCTTCTGAGCGGGACTCTG
GGGTTCGAAATGACCGACCAAGCGACGCCCAACCTGCCATCACGAGATTTCGATTCCACCGCCGCCTTCT
ATGAAAGGTTGGGCTTCGGAATCGTTTTCCGGGACGCCGGCTGGATGATCCTCCAGCGCGGGGATCTCAT
GCTGGAGTTCTTCGCCCACCCTAGGGGGAGGCTAACTGAAACACGGAAGGAGACAATACCGGAAGGAACC
CGCGCTATGACGGCAATAAAAAGACAGAATAAAACGCACGGTGTTGGGTCGTTTGTTCATAAACGCGGGG
TTCGGTCCCAGGGCTGGCACTCTGTCGATACCCCACCGAGACCCCATTGGGGCCAATACGCCCGCGTTTC
TTCCTTTTCCCCACCCCACCCCCCAAGTTCGGGTGAAGGCCCAGGGCTCGCAGCCAACGTCGGGGCGGCA
GGCCCTGCCATAGCCTCAGGTTACTCATATATACTTTAGATTGATTTAAAACTTCATTTTTAATTTAAAA
GGATCTAGGTGAAGATCCTTTTTGATAATCTCATGACCAAAATCCCTTAACGTGAGTTTTCGTTCCACTG
AGCGTCAGACCCCGTAGAAAAGATCAAAGGATCTTCTTGAGATCCTTTTTTTCTGCGCGTAATCTGCTGC
TTGCAAACAAAAAAACCACCGCTACCAGCGGTGGTTTGTTTGCCGGATCAAGAGCTACCAACTCTTTTTC
CGAAGGTAACTGGCTTCAGCAGAGCGCAGATACCAAATACTGTTCTTCTAGTGTAGCCGTAGTTAGGCCA
CCACTTCAAGAACTCTGTAGCACCGCCTACATACCTCGCTCTGCTAATCCTGTTACCAGTGGCTGCTGCC
AGTGGCGATAAGTCGTGTCTTACCGGGTTGGACTCAAGACGATAGTTACCGGATAAGGCGCAGCGGTCGG
GCTGAACGGGGGGTTCGTGCACACAGCCCAGCTTGGAGCGAACGACCTACACCGAACTGAGATACCTACA
GCGTGAGCTATGAGAAAGCGCCACGCTTCCCGAAGGGAGAAAGGCGGACAGGTATCCGGTAAGCGGCAGG
GTCGGAACAGGAGAGCGCACGAGGGAGCTTCCAGGGGGAAACGCCTGGTATCTTTATAGTCCTGTCGGGT
TTCGCCACCTCTGACTTGAGCGTCGATTTTTGTGATGCTCGTCAGGGGGGCGGAGCCTATGGAAAAACGC
CAGCAACGCGGCCTTTTTACGGTTCCTGGCCTTTTGCTGGCCTTTTGCTCACATGTTCTTTCCTGCGTTA
TCCCCTGATTCTGTGGATAACCGTATTACCGCCATGCAT
Features (pLannotate 1.2.2; 14 found; start..end, strand, type, name):
     61..364     +  enhancer       CMV enhancer: human cytomegalovirus immediate early enhancer
    365..568     +  promoter       CMV promoter: human cytomegalovirus (CMV) immediate early promoter
    591..634     +  misc_feature   MCS (fragment): multiple cloning site
    722..1657    +  CDS            iRFP670: near-infrared fluorescent protein with an emission peak at 670 nm, engineered from a bacterial phytochrome (Shcherbakova and Verkhusha, 2013) derived from Rhodopseudomonas palustris RpBphP6
   1673..1756    +  CDS            large T antigen (fragment): large T antigen from SV40 (simian virus 40)
   1779..1900    +  polyA_signal   SV40 poly(A) signal: SV40 polyadenylation signal
   1934..2362    -  rep_origin     f1 ori (sequence partly withheld): f1 bacteriophage origin of replication; arrow indicates direction of (+) strand synthesis
   2389..2493    +  promoter       AmpR promoter: bla
   2495..2852    +  promoter       SV40 promoter: SV40 enhancer and early promoter
   2887..3681    +  CDS            NeoR/KanR: aminoglycoside phosphotransferase from Tn5; aph(3')-II (or nptII); confers resistance to neomycin, kanamycin, and G418 (Geneticin®)
   3702..3854    +  CDS            ble (fragment): BLE_KLEPN - Experimental evidence at protein level: Swiss-Prot protein existence level 1. Binding protein with a strong affinity to the bleomycin family of antibiotics. Binds to CL990; an antimitotic-antibiotic compound. From Klebsiella pneumoniae.
   3913..3960    +  polyA_signal   HSV TK poly(A) signal: herpes simplex virus thymidine kinase polyadenylation signal (Cole and Stacy, 1985)
   4051..4067    -  polyA_signal   bGH poly(A) signal (fragment): bovine growth hormone polyadenylation signal
   4289..4877    +  rep_origin     ori: high-copy-number ColE1/pMB1/pBR322/pUC origin of replication
