[The description below was written by a language model from this plasmid's Addgene catalogue record and pLannotate feature annotations shown in this document.]
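Description:
pNLS-iRFP670 is a 4,991 bp mammalian expression plasmid built on the Clontech pN1 backbone, designed to target the near-infrared fluorescent protein iRFP670 to the nucleus of transfected cells. It replicates in E. coli from a high-copy ColE1/pUC-type origin and also carries an f1 phage origin. A single NeoR/KanR gene (aminoglycoside phosphotransferase from Tn5) provides both selections. In bacteria it is driven by a bla-type promoter to give kanamycin resistance. In mammalian cells it is driven by the SV40 enhancer/early promoter and terminated by the HSV TK polyadenylation signal, allowing G418 selection of stable lines. The short ble and bGH poly(A) fragments in the annotation appear to be partial matches in the backbone rather than functional elements.

The expression cassette consists of the human CMV immediate early enhancer and promoter, a remnant of the multiple cloning site, the 936 bp iRFP670 coding sequence cloned between AgeI and NotI, and the SV40 poly(A) signal. iRFP670 is an engineered derivative of the Rhodopseudomonas palustris bacterial phytochrome RpBphP6. It carries fifteen substitutions relative to the parent and has an emission peak at 670 nm. The catalogue entry describes the nuclear localization signal as N-terminal on the insert. The feature table does not annotate an NLS as such: it leaves an unannotated stretch between the cloning site and the iRFP670 start, and it also shows a short SV40 large T antigen fragment just downstream of the coding sequence, so the exact NLS position cannot be confirmed from the annotation alone. The plasmid serves as a nuclear near-infrared marker, suited to multicolour imaging alongside other fluorescent proteins in cells and in vivo.
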