Addgene plasmid #45466: pNLS-iRFP670
Depositing lab: Vladislav Verkhusha. Depositing organization: Albert Einstein College of Medicine. Publication: Near-infrared fluorescent proteins for multicolor in vivo imaging. Shcherbakova DM, Verkhusha VV. Nat Methods. 2013 Jun 16. doi: 10.1038/nmeth.2521. PubMed 23770755.
Backbone
  Vector backbone: pN1
  Backbone manufacturer: Clontech
  Backbone size w/o insert (bp): 4055
  Total vector size (bp): 4991
  Modifications to backbone: nuclear localization signal
  Vector type: Mammalian Expression
  Selectable markers: Neomycin (select with G418)
Growth in bacteria
  Bacterial resistance: Kanamycin, 50 μg/mL
  Growth temperature: 37°C
  Growth strain: DH5alpha
  Copy number: High Copy
Gene/Insert
  Gene/Insert name: iRFP670
  Species: Rhodopseudomonas palustris
  Insert size (bp): 936
  Mutation: T2A, S45T, V116I, D124E, M170L, K180M, D202L, I203V, I219V, R233H, V251I, V254C, Y258F, A283I, F307L relative to RpBphP6
  GenBank ID: KC991142
  Promoter: CMV
  Tag / fusion protein: nuclear localization signal (N terminal on insert)
  Cloning method: Restriction Enzyme; 5′ cloning site AgeI (not destroyed); 3′ cloning site NotI (not destroyed)
  Sequencing primers: 5′ CMV-F; 3′ SV40pA-R
Terms and licenses: Academic/Nonprofit Terms; Industry Terms: Not Available to Industry
How to cite: pNLS-iRFP670 was a gift from Vladislav Verkhusha (Addgene plasmid # 45466 ; http://n2t.net/addgene:45466 ; RRID:Addgene_45466)
