>Addgene plasmid #45466 | pNLS-iRFP670 | addgene partial sequence | sequence record 64794 | CMV-F 5'-CGCAAATGGGCGGTAGGCGTG-3'
GCAGAGCTGGTTTAGTGAACCGTCAGATCCGCTAGCGCTACCGGACTCAGATCTCGAGCTCAAGCTTCGA
ATTCGCCACCATGTCGCGGAGGCGGCACAGCTACGAGAACGATGGTGGACAACCTCACAAAAGGAGGAAG
ACGTCTCCACCGGTCGCCACCATGGCGCGTAAGGTCGATCTCACCTCCTGCGATCGCGAGCCGATCCACA
TCCCCGGCAGCATTCAGCCGTGCGGCTGCCTGCTAGCCTGCGACGCGCAGGCGGTGCGGATCACGCGCAT
TACGGAAAATGCCGGCGCGTTCTTTGGACGCGAAACTCCGCGGGTCGGTGAGCTACTCGCCGATTACTTC
GGCGAGACCGAAGCCCATGCGCTGCGCAACGCACTGGCGCAGTCCTCCGATCCAAAGCGACCGGCGCTGA
TCTTCGGTTGGCGCGACGGCCTGACCGGCCGCACCTTCGACATCTCACTGCATCGCCATGACGGTACATC
GATCATCGAGTTCGAGCCTGCGGCGGCCGAACAGGCCGACAATCCGCTGCGGCTGACGCGGCAGATCATC
GCGCGCACCAAAGAACTGAAGTCGCTCGAAGAGATGGCCGCACGGGTGCCGCGCTATCTGCAGGCGATGC
TCGGCTATCACCGCGTGATGTTGTACCGCTTCGCGGACGACGGCTCCGGGATGGTGATCGGCGAGGCGAA
GCGCAGCGACCTCGAGAGCTTTCTCGGTCAGCACTTTCCGGCGTCGCTGGTCCCGCAGCAGGCGCGGCTA
CTGTACTTGAAGAACGCGATCCGCGTGGTCTCGGATTCGCGCGGCATCAGCAGCCGGATCGTGCCCGAGC
ACGACGCCTCCGGCGCCGCGCTCGATCTGTCGTTCGCGCACCTGCGCAGCATCTCGCCCTGCCATCTCGA
ATTTCTGCGGAACATGGGCGTCAGCGCCTCGATGTCGCTGTCGATCATCATTGACGGCACGCTATGGGGA
TTGATCATCTGTCATCATTACGAGCCGCGTG
