>Addgene plasmid #45466 | pNLS-iRFP670 | addgene partial sequence | sequence record 64810 | SV40-pA-R
GCTGCAATAAACAAGTTAACAACAACAATTGCATTCATTTTATGTTTCAGGTTCAGGGGGAGGTGTGGGA
GGTTTTTTAAAGCAAGTAAAACCTCTACAAATGTGGTATGGCTGATTATGATCTAGAGTCGCGGCCGCTT
AGCGTTGGTGGTGGGCGGCGGTGAAGTGCAGCGATAAGAAGTCGGCGAACATTTCGGCCGCGACGCGCTG
CGCCATCGGCACGGCACGCGGCTCGTAATGATGACAGATGATCAATCCCCATAGCGTGCCGTCAATGATG
ATCGACAGCGACATCGAGGCGCTGACGCCCATGTTCCGCAGAAATTCGAGATGGCAGGGCGAGATGCTGC
GCAGGTGCGCGAACGACAGATCGAGCGCGGCGCCGGAGGCGTCGTGCTCGGGCACGATCCGGCTGCTGAT
GCCGCGCGAATCCGAGACCACGCGGATCGCGTTCTTCAAGTACAGTAGCCGCGCCTGCTGCGGGACCAGC
GACGCCGGAAAGTGCTGACCGAGAAAGCTCTCGAGGTCGCTGCGCTTCGCCTCGCCGATCACCATCCCGG
AGCCGTCGTCCGCGAAGCGGTACAACATCACGCGGTGATAGCCGAGCATCGCCTGCAGATAGCGCGGCAC
CCGTGCGGCCATCTCTTCGAGCGACTTCAGTTCTTTGGTGCGCGCGATGATCTGCCGCGTCAGCCGCAGC
GGATTGTCGGCCTGTTCGGCCGCCGCAGGCTCGAACTCGATGATCGATGTACCGTCATGGCGATGCAGTG
AGATGTCGAAGGTGCGGCCGGTCAGGCCGTCGCGCCAACCGAAGATCAGCGCCGGTCGCTTTGGATCGGA
GGACTG
